>Addgene plasmid #164215 | pLEX-PGK-LAMP1-EYFP | addgene full sequence | sequence record 325937 | Addgene NGS Result
TGGAAGGGCTAATTCACTCCCAAAGAAGACAAGATATCCTTGATCTGTGGATCTACCACACACAAGGCTA
CTTCCCTGATTAGCAGAACTACACACCAGGGCCAGGGGTCAGATATCCACTGACCTTTGGATGGTGCTAC
AAGCTAGTACCAGTTGAGCCAGATAAGGTAGAAGAGGCCAATAAAGGAGAGAACACCAGCTTGTTACACC
CTGTGAGCCTGCATGGGATGGATGACCCGGAGAGAGAAGTGTTAGAGTGGAGGTTTGACAGCCGCCTAGC
ATTTCATCACGTGGCCCGAGAGCTGCATCCGGAGTACTTCAAGAACTGCTGATATCGAGCTTGCTACAAG
GGACTTTCCGCTGGGGACTTTCCAGGGAGGCGTGGCCTGGGCGGGACTGGGGAGTGGCGAGCCCTCAGAT
CCTGCATATAAGCAGCTGCTTTTTGCCTGTACTGGGTCTCTCTGGTTAGACCAGATCTGAGCCTGGGAGC
TCTCTGGCTAACTAGGGAACCCACTGCTTAAGCCTCAATAAAGCTTGCCTTGAGTGCTTCAAGTAGTGTG
TGCCCGTCTGTTGTGTGACTCTGGTAACTAGAGATCCCTCAGACCCTTTTAGTCAGTGTGGAAAATCTCT
AGCAGTGGCGCCCGAACAGGGACTTGAAAGCGAAAGGGAAACCAGAGGAGCTCTCTCGACGCAGGACTCG
GCTTGCTGAAGCGCGCACGGCAAGAGGCGAGGGGCGGCGACTGGTGAGTACGCCAAAAATTTTGACTAGC
GGAGGCTAGAAGGAGAGAGATGGGTGCGAGAGCGTCAGTATTAAGCGGGGGAGAATTAGATCGCGATGGG
AAAAAATTCGGTTAAGGCCAGGGGGAAAGAAAAAATATAAATTAAAACATATAGTATGGGCAAGCAGGGA
GCTAGAACGATTCGCAGTTAATCCTGGCCTGTTAGAAACATCAGAAGGCTGTAGACAAATACTGGGACAG
CTACAACCATCCCTTCAGACAGGATCAGAAGAACTTAGATCATTATATAATACAGTAGCAACCCTCTATT
GTGTGCATCAAAGGATAGAGATAAAAGACACCAAGGAAGCTTTAGACAAGATAGAGGAAGAGCAAAACAA
AAGTAAGACCACCGCACAGCAAGCGGCCGGCCGCTGATCTTCAGACCTGGAGGAGGAGATATGAGGGACA
ATTGGAGAAGTGAATTATATAAATATAAAGTAGTAAAAATTGAACCATTAGGAGTAGCACCCACCAAGGC
AAAGAGAAGAGTGGTGCAGAGAGAAAAAAGAGCAGTGGGAATAGGAGCTTTGTTCCTTGGGTTCTTGGGA
GCAGCAGGAAGCACTATGGGCGCAGCGTCAATGACGCTGACGGTACAGGCCAGACAATTATTGTCTGGTA
TAGTGCAGCAGCAGAACAATTTGCTGAGGGCTATTGAGGCGCAACAGCATCTGTTGCAACTCACAGTCTG
GGGCATCAAGCAGCTCCAGGCAAGAATCCTGGCTGTGGAAAGATACCTAAAGGATCAACAGCTCCTGGGG
ATTTGGGGTTGCTCTGGAAAACTCATTTGCACCACTGCTGTGCCTTGGAATGCTAGTTGGAGTAATAAAT
CTCTGGAACAGATTTGGAATCACACGACCTGGATGGAGTGGGACAGAGAAATTAACAATTACACAAGCTT
AATACACTCCTTAATTGAAGAATCGCAAAACCAGCAAGAAAAGAATGAACAAGAATTATTGGAATTAGAT
AAATGGGCAAGTTTGTGGAATTGGTTTAACATAACAAATTGGCTGTGGTATATAAAATTATTCATAATGA
TAGTAGGAGGCTTGGTAGGTTTAAGAATAGTTTTTGCTGTACTTTCTATAGTGAATAGAGTTAGGCAGGG
ATATTCACCATTATCGTTTCAGACCCACCTCCCAACCCCGAGGGGACCCGACAGGCCCGAAGGAATAGAA
GAAGAAGGTGGAGAGAGAGACAGAGACAGATCCATTCGATTAGTGAACGGATCGGCACTGCGTGCGCCAA
TTCTGCAGACAAATGGCAGTATTCATCCACAATTTTAAAAGAAAAGGGGGGATTGGGGGGTACAGTGCAG
GGGAAAGAATAGTAGACATAATAGCAACAGACATACAAACTAAAGAATTACAAAAACAAATTACAAAAAT
TCAAAATTTTCGGGTTTATTACAGGGACAGCAGAGATCCAGTTTGGTTAGTACCGGGCCCGCTCTAGTCC
GGAATCAGTCCTGCTCCTCGGCCACGAAGTGCACGCAGTTGCCGGCCGGGTCGCGCAGGGCGAACTCCCG
CCCCCACGGCTGCTCGCCGATCTCGGTCATGGCCGGCCCGGAGGCGTCCCGGAAGTTCGTGGACACGACC
TCCGACCACTCGGCGTACAGCTCGTCCAGGCCGCGCACCCACACCCAGGCCAGGGTGTTGTCCGGCACCA
CCTGGTCCTGGACCGCGCTGATGAACAGGGTCACGTCGTCCCGGACCACACCGGCGAAGTCGTCCTCCAC
GAAGTCCCGGGAGAACCCGAGCCGGTCGGTCCAGAACTCGACCGCTCCGGCGACGTCGCGCGCGGTGAGC
ACCGGAACGGCACTGGTCAACTTGGCCATGGTGGCCCTCCTATAGTGAGTCGTATTATACTATGCCGATA
TACTATGCCGATGATTAATTGTCAACACGTGCTGCAGGTCCGAGGTTCTAGACCACGGGGTTGGGGTTGC
GCCTTTTCCAAGGCAGCCCTGGGTTTGCGCAGGGACGCGGCTGCTCTGGGCGTGGTTCCGGGAAACGCAG
CGGCGCCGACCCTGGGTCTCGCACATTCTTCACGTCCGTTCGCAGCGTCACCCGGATCTTCGCCGCTACC
CTTGTGGGCCCCCCGGCGACGCTTCCTGCTCCGCCCCTAAGTCGGGAAGGTTCCTTGCGGTTCGCGGCGT
GCCGGACGTGACAAACGGAAGCCGCACGTCTCACTAGTACCCTCGCAGACGGACAGCGCCAGGGAGCAAT
GGCAGCGCGCCGACCGCGATGGGCTGTGGCCAATAGCGGCTGCTCAGCAGGGCGCGCCGAGAGCAGCGGC
CGGGAAGGGGCGGTGCGGGAGGCGGGGTGTGGGGCGGTAGTGTGGGCCCTGTTCCTGCCCGCGCGGTGTT
CCGCATTCTGCAAGCCTCCGGAGCGCACGTCGGCAGTCGGCTCCCTCGTTGACCGAATCACCGACCTCTC
TCCCCAGGGGATCCGCGGCCGCCACCATGGCGGCCCCCGGCAGCGCCCGGCGGCCGCTGCTCCTGTTGCT
GCTGGCAGGCCTTGCACACAGCGCCCCAGCACTGTTCGAGGTGAAAGACAACAACGGCACAGCGTGTATA
ATGGCCAGCTTCTCTGCCTCCTTTCTGACCACCTATGAGGCTGGACATGTTTCTAAGGTCTCGAATATGA
CCCTGCCAGCCTCTGCAGAAGTCCTGAAGAATAGCAGCTCTTGTGGTGAAAAGAATGCTTCTGAGCCCAC
CCTCGCAATCACCTTTGGAGAAGGATATTTACTGAAACTCACCTTCACAAAAAACACAACACGTTACAGT
GTCCAGCACATGTATTTCACATATAACCTGTCAGACACACAATTCTTTCCCAATGCCAGCTCCAAAGGGC
CCGACACTGTGGATTCCACAACTGACATCAAGGCAGACATCAACAAAACATACCGATGTGTCAGCGACAT
CAGGGTCTACATGAAGAATGTGACCATTGTGCTCTGGGACGCTACTATCCAGGCCTACCTGCCGAGTAGC
AACTTCAGCAAGGAAGAGACACGCTGCCCACAGGATCAACCTTCCCCAACTACTGGGCCACCCAGCCCCT
CACCACCACTTGTGCCCACAAACCCCAGTGTGTCCAAGTACAATGTGACTGGTGACAATGGAACCTGCCT
GCTGGCCTCTATGGCACTGCAACTCAACATCACCTACATGAAGAAGGACAACACGACTGTGACCAGAGCA
TTCAACATCAACCCAAGTGACAAATATAGTGGGACTTGCGGTGCCCAGTTGGTGACCCTGAAGGTGGGGA
ACAAGAGCAGAGTCCTGGAGCTGCAGTTTGGGATGAATGCCACTTCTAGCCTGTTTTTCCTGCAAGGAGT
TCAGTTGAACATGACTCTTCCTGATGCCATAGAGCCCACGTTCAGCACCTCCAACTATTCCCTGAAAGCT
CTTCAGGCCAGTGTCGGCAACTCATACAAGTGCAACAGTGAGGAGCACATCTTTGTCAGCAAGGCGCTCG
CCCTCAATGTCTTCAGCGTGCAAGTCCAGGCTTTCAGGGTAGAAAGTGACAGGTTTGGGTCTGTGGAAGA
GTGTGTACAGGACGGTAACAACATGCTGATCCCCATTGCTGTGGGCGGGGCCCTGGCAGGGCTGGTCCTC
ATCGTCCTCATCGCCTACCTCATCGGCAGGAAGAGGAGTCACGCGGGCTATCAGACCATCTCGGAATTCG
GCTCCACCGGCTCCACCGGCTCCACCGGCGCGGATCCACCGGTCGCCCATATGGTGAGCAAGGGCGAGGA
GCTGTTCACCGGGGTGGTGCCCATCCTGGTCGAGCTGGACGGCGACGTAAACGGCCACAAGTTCAGCGTG
TCCGGCGAGGGCGAGGGCGATGCCACCTACGGCAAGCTGACCCTGAAGTTCATCTGCACCACCGGCAAGC
TGCCCGTGCCCTGGCCCACCCTCGTGACCACCTTCGGCTACGGCCTGCAGTGCTTCGCCCGCTACCCCGA
CCACATGAAGCAGCACGACTTCTTCAAGTCCGCCATGCCCGAAGGCTACGTCCAGGAGCGCACCATCTTC
TTCAAGGACGACGGCAACTACAAGACCCGCGCCGAGGTGAAGTTCGAGGGCGACACCCTGGTGAACCGCA
TCGAGCTGAAGGGCATCGACTTCAAGGAGGACGGCAACATCCTGGGGCACAAGCTGGAGTACAACTACAA
CAGCCACAACGTCTATATCATGGCCGACAAGCAGAAGAACGGCATCAAGGTGAACTTCAAGATCCGCCAC
AACATCGAGGACGGCAGCGTGCAGCTCGCCGACCACTACCAGCAGAACACCCCCATCGGCGACGGCCCCG
TGCTGCTGCCCGACAACCACTACCTGAGCTACCAGTCCGCCCTGAGCAAAGACCCCAACGAGAAGCGCGA
TCACATGGTCCTGCTGGAGTTCGTGACCGCCGCCGGGATCACTCTCGGCATGGACGAGCTGTACAAGTAA
CGCGTAACAATCAACCTCTGGATTACAAAATTTGTGAAAGATTGACTGGTATTCTTAACTATGTTGCTCC
TTTTACGCTATGTGGATACGCTGCTTTAATGCCTTTGTATCATGCTATTGCTTCCCGTATGGCTTTCATT
TTCTCCTCCTTGTATAAATCCTGGTTGCTGTCTCTTTATGAGGAGTTGTGGCCCGTTGTCAGGCAACGTG
GCGTGGTGTGCACTGTGTTTGCTGACGCAACCCCCACTGGTTGGGGCATTGCCACCACCTGTCAGCTCCT
TTCCGGGACTTTCGCTTTCCCCCTCCCTATTGCCACGGCGGAACTCATCGCCGCCTGCCTTGCCCGCTGC
TGGACAGGGGCTCGGCTGTTGGGCACTGACAATTCCGTGGTGTTGTCGGGGAAGCTGACGTCCTTTCCAT
GGCTGCTCGCCTGTGTTGCCACCTGGATTCTGCGCGGGACGTCCTTCTGCTACGTCCCTTCGGCCCTCAA
TCCAGCGGACCTTCCTTCCCGCGGCCTGCTGCCGGCTCTGCGGCCTCTTCCGCGTCTTCGCCTTCGCCCT
CAGACGAGTCGGATCTCCCTTTGGGCCGCCTCCCCGCCTGGAATTAATTCTGCAGTCGAGACCTAGAAAA
ACATGGAGCAATCACAAGTAGCAATACAGCAGCTACCAATGCTGATTGTGCCTGGCTAGAAGCACAAGAG
GAGGAGGAGGTGGGTTTTCCAGTCACACCTCAGGTACCTTTAAGACCAATGACTTACAAGGCAGCTGTAG
ATCTTAGCCACTTTTTAAAAGAAAAGAGGGGACTGGAAGGGCTAATTCACTCCCAACGAAGACAAGATCT
GCTTTTTGCTTGTACTGGGTCTCTCTGGTTAGACCAGATCTGAGCCTGGGAGCTCTCTGGCTAACTAGGG
AACCCACTGCTTAAGCCTCAATAAAGCTTGCCTTGAGTGCTTCAAGTAGTGTGTGCCCGTCTGTTGTGTG
ACTCTGGTAACTAGAGATCCCTCAGACCCTTTTAGTCAGTGTGGAAAATCTCTAGCAGTAGTAGTTCATG
TCATCTTATTATTCAGTATTTATAACTTGCAAAGAAATGAATATCAGAGAGTGAGAGGCCTTGACATTGT
TTAAACCCGCTGATCAGCCTCGACTGTGCCTTCTAGTTGCCAGCCATCTGTTGTTTGCCCCTCCCCCGTG
CCTTCCTTGACCCTGGAAGGTGCCACTCCCACTGTCCTTTCCTAATAAAATGAGGAAATTGCATCGCATT
GTCTGAGTAGGTGTCATTCTATTCTGGGGGGTGGGGTGGGGCAGGACAGCAAGGGGGAGGATTGGGAAGA
CAATAGCAGGCATGCTGGGGATGCGGTGGGCTCTATGGCTTCTGAGGCGGAAAGAACCAGCTGGGGCTCT
AGGGGGTATCCCC
[124 nt withheld, positions 6664-6787]
C
[91 nt withheld, positions 6789-6879]
A
[49 nt withheld, positions 6881-6929]
CCTTTGACGTTGGAGTCCACGTTCTTT
[37 nt withheld, positions 6957-6993]
ACCCTATCTCGGTCTATTCTTTTGATTTATAAGGGATTTTGCCGATTTCGGCCTATTGGTTAAAAAATGA
GCTGATTTAACAAAAATTTAACGCGAATTAATTCTGTGGAATGTGTGTCAGTTAGGGTGTGGAAAGTCCC
CAGGCTCCCCAGCAGGCAGAAGTATGCAAAGCATGCATCTCAATTAGTCAGCAACCAGGTGTGGAAAGTC
CCCAGGCTCCCCAGCAGGCAGAAGTATGCAAAGCATGCATCTCAATTAGTCAGCAACCATAGTCCCGCCC
CTAACTCCGCCCATCCCGCCCCTAACTCCGCCCAGTTCCGCCCATTCTCCGCCCCATGGCTGACTAATTT
TTTTTATTTATGCAGAGGCCGAGGCCGCCTCTGCCTCTGAGCTATTCCAGAAGTAGTGAGGAGGCTTTTT
TGGAGGCCTAGGCTTTTGCAAAAAGCTCCCGGGAGCTTGTATATCCATTTTCGGATCTGATCAGCACGTG
ATGAAAAAGCCTGAACTCACCGCGACGTCTGTCGAGAAGTTTCTGATCGAAAAGTTCGACAGCGTCTCCG
ACCTGATGCAGCTCTCGGAGGGCGAAGAATCTCGTGCTTTCAGCTTCGATGTAGGAGGGCGTGGATATGT
CCTGCGGGTAAATAGCTGCGCCGATGGTTTCTACAAAGATCGTTATGTTTATCGGCACTTTGCATCGGCC
GCGCTCCCGATTCCGGAAGTGCTTGACATTGGGGAATTCAGCGAGAGCCTGACCTATTGCATCTCCCGCC
GTGCACAGGGTGTCACGTTGCAAGACCTGCCTGAAACCGAACTGCCCGCTGTTCTGCAGCCGGTCGCGGA
GGCCATGGATGCGATCGCTGCGGCCGATCTTAGCCAGACGAGCGGGTTCGGCCCATTCGGACCGCAAGGA
ATCGGTCAATACACTACATGGCGTGATTTCATATGCGCGATTGCTGATCCCCATGTGTATCACTGGCAAA
CTGTGATGGACGACACCGTCAGTGCGTCCGTCGCGCAGGCTCTCGATGAGCTGATGCTTTGGGCCGAGGA
CTGCCCCGAAGTCCGGCACCTCGTGCACGCGGATTTCGGCTCCAACAATGTCCTGACGGACAATGGCCGC
ATAACAGCGGTCATTGACTGGAGCGAGGCGATGTTCGGGGATTCCCAATACGAGGTCGCCAACATCTTCT
TCTGGAGGCCGTGGTTGGCTTGTATGGAGCAGCAGACGCGCTACTTCGAGCGGAGGCATCCGGAGCTTGC
AGGATCGCCGCGGCTCCGGGCGTATATGCTCCGCATTGGTCTTGACCAACTCTATCAGAGCTTGGTTGAC
GGCAATTTCGATGATGCAGCTTGGGCGCAGGGTCGATGCGACGCAATCGTCCGATCCGGAGCCGGGACTG
TCGGGCGTACACAAATCGCCCGCAGAAGCGCGGCCGTCTGGACCGATGGCTGTGTAGAAGTACTCGCCGA
TAGTGGAAACCGACGCCCCAGCACTCGTCCGAGGGCAAAGGAATAGCACGTGCTACGAGATTTCGATTCC
ACCGCCGCCTTCTATGAAAGGTTGGGCTTCGGAATCGTTTTCCGGGACGCCGGCTGGATGATCCTCCAGC
GCGGGGATCTCATGCTGGAGTTCTTCGCCCACCCCAACTTGTTTATTGCAGCTTATAATGGTTACAAATA
AAGCAATAGCATCACAAATTTCACAAATAAAGCATTTTTTTCACTGCATTCTAGTTGTGGTTTGTCCAAA
CTCATCAATGTATCTTATCATGTCTGTATACCGTCGACCTCTAGCTAGAGCTTGGCGTAATCATGGTCAT
AGCTGTTTCCTGTGTGAAATTGTTATCCGCTCACAATTCCACACAACATACGAGCCGGAAGCATAAAGTG
TAAAGCCTGGGGTGCCTAATGAGTGAGCTAACTCACATTAATTGCGTTGCGCTCACTGCCCGCTTTCCAG
TCGGGAAACCTGTCGTGCCAGCTGCATTAATGAATCGGCCAACGCGCGGGGAGAGGCGGTTTGCGTATTG
GGCGCTCTTCCGCTTCCTCGCTCACTGACTCGCTGCGCTCGGTCGTTCGGCTGCGGCGAGCGGTATCAGC
TCACTCAAAGGCGGTAATACGGTTATCCACAGAATCAGGGGATAACGCAGGAAAGAACATGTGAGCAAAA
GGCCAGCAAAAGGCCAGGAACCGTAAAAAGGCCGCGTTGCTGGCGTTTTTCCATAGGCTCCGCCCCCCTG
ACGAGCATCACAAAAATCGACGCTCAAGTCAGAGGTGGCGAAACCCGACAGGACTATAAAGATACCAGGC
GTTTCCCCCTGGAAGCTCCCTCGTGCGCTCTCCTGTTCCGACCCTGCCGCTTACCGGATACCTGTCCGCC
TTTCTCCCTTCGGGAAGCGTGGCGCTTTCTCATAGCTCACGCTGTAGGTATCTCAGTTCGGTGTAGGTCG
TTCGCTCCAAGCTGGGCTGTGTGCACGAACCCCCCGTTCAGCCCGACCGCTGCGCCTTATCCGGTAACTA
TCGTCTTGAGTCCAACCCGGTAAGACACGACTTATCGCCACTGGCAGCAGCCACTGGTAACAGGATTAGC
AGAGCGAGGTATGTAGGCGGTGCTACAGAGTTCTTGAAGTGGTGGCCTAACTACGGCTACACTAGAAGAA
CAGTATTTGGTATCTGCGCTCTGCTGAAGCCAGTTACCTTCGGAAAAAGAGTTGGTAGCTCTTGATCCGG
CAAACAAACCACCGCTGGTAGCGGTGGTTTTTTTGTTTGCAAGCAGCAGATTACGCGCAGAAAAAAAGGA
TCTCAAGAAGATCCTTTGATCTTTTCTACGGGGTCTGACGCTCAGTGGAACGAAAACTCACGTTAAGGGA
TTTTGGTCATGAGATTATCAAAAAGGATCTTCACCTAGATCCTTTTAAATTAAAAATGAAGTTTTAAATC
AATCTAAAGTATATATGAGTAAACTTGGTCTGACAGTTACCAATGCTTAATCAGTGAGGCACCTATCTCA
GCGATCTGTCTATTTCGTTCATCCATAGTTGCCTGACTCCCCGTCGTGTAGATAACTACGATACGGGAGG
GCTTACCATCTGGCCCCAGTGCTGCAATGATACCGCGAGACCCACGCTCACCGGCTCCAGATTTATCAGC
AATAAACCAGCCAGCCGGAAGGGCCGAGCGCAGAAGTGGTCCTGCAACTTTATCCGCCTCCATCCAGTCT
ATTAATTGTTGCCGGGAAGCTAGAGTAAGTAGTTCGCCAGTTAATAGTTTGCGCAACGTTGTTGCCATTG
CTACAGGCATCGTGGTGTCACGCTCGTCGTTTGGTATGGCTTCATTCAGCTCCGGTTCCCAACGATCAAG
GCGAGTTACATGATCCCCCATGTTGTGCAAAAAAGCGGTTAGCTCCTTCGGTCCTCCGATCGTTGTCAGA
AGTAAGTTGGCCGCAGTGTTATCACTCATGGTTATGGCAGCACTGCATAATTCTCTTACTGTCATGCCAT
CCGTAAGATGCTTTTCTGTGACTGGTGAGTACTCAACCAAGTCATTCTGAGAATAGTGTATGCGGCGACC
GAGTTGCTCTTGCCCGGCGTCAATACGGGATAATACCGCGCCACATAGCAGAACTTTAAAAGTGCTCATC
ATTGGAAAACGTTCTTCGGGGCGAAAACTCTCAAGGATCTTACCGCTGTTGAGATCCAGTTCGATGTAAC
CCACTCGTGCACCCAACTGATCTTCAGCATCTTTTACTTTCACCAGCGTTTCTGGGTGAGCAAAAACAGG
AAGGCAAAATGCCGCAAAAAAGGGAATAAGGGCGACACGGAAATGTTGAATACTCATACTCTTCCTTTTT
CAATATTATTGAAGCATTTATCAGGGTTATTGTCTCATGAGCGGATACATATTTGAATGTATTTAGAAAA
ATAAACAAATAGGGGTTCCGCGCACATTTCCCCGAAAAGTGCCACCTGACGTCGACGGATCGGGAGATCA
ACTTGTTTATTGCAGCTTATAATGGTTACAAATAAAGCAATAGCATCACAAATTTCACAAATAAAGCATT
TTTTTCACTGCATTCTAGTTGTGGTTTGTCCAAACTCATCAATGTATCTTATCATGTCTGGATCAACTGG
ATAACTCAAGCTAACCAAAATCATCCCAAACTTCCCACCCCATACCCTATTACCACTGCCAATTACCTGT
GGTTTCATTTACTCTAAACCTGTGATTCCTCTGAATTATTTTCATTTTAAAGAAATTGTATTTGTTAAAT
ATGTACTACAAACTTAGTAGT
Features (pLannotate 1.2.2; 30 found; start..end, strand, type, name):
    377..634     +  LTR            5' LTR (truncated): truncated 5' long terminal repeat (LTR) from HIV-1
    681..806     +  misc_feature   HIV-1 Ψ: packaging signal of human immunodeficiency virus type 1
    790..1128    +  CDS            HIV-1 gag (fragment): gag protein from human immunodeficiency virus 1; gag
   1303..1536    +  misc_feature   RRE: The Rev response element (RRE) of HIV-1 allows for Rev-dependent mRNA export from the nucleus to the cytoplasm.
   1913..2013    +  CDS            Rev (fragment): human immunodeficiency virus 1 (HIV-1) Rev protein; rev; enhances nuclear export of unspliced and incompletely spliced viral mRNAs
   2063..2180    +  misc_feature   cPPT/CTS: central polypurine tract and central termination sequence of HIV-1
   2245..2619    -  CDS            BleoR: antibiotic-binding protein; Sh ble from Streptoalloteichus hindustanus; confers resistance to bleomycin, phleomycin, and Zeocin™
   2639..2686    -  promoter       EM7 promoter: synthetic bacterial promoter&nbsp
   2717..3227    +  promoter       hPGK promoter: human phosphoglycerate kinase 1 promoter
   3263..4471    +  CDS            LAMP1: rat lysosome-associated membrane glycoprotein 1
   4531..5250    +  CDS            EYFP: enhanced YFP mammalian codon-optimized
   5259..5847    +  misc_feature   WPRE: woodchuck hepatitis virus posttranscriptional regulatory element
   5864..6052    +  CDS            nef (fragment): NEF_HV1Z2 - Experimental evidence at protein level: Swiss-Prot protein existence level 1. Extracellular Nef protein targets CD4(+) T-lymphocytes for apoptosis by interacting with CXCR4 surface receptors. From Human immunodeficiency virus type 1 group M subtype D (isolate Z2/CDC-Z34) (HIV-1).
   6054..6287    +  LTR            3' LTR (ΔU3): self-inactivating 3' long terminal repeat (LTR) from HIV-1
   6394..6618    +  polyA_signal   bGH poly(A) signal: bovine growth hormone polyadenylation signal
   6622..6643    +  promoter       SV40 promoter (fragment): SV40 enhancer and early promoter
   6664..7092    +  rep_origin     f1 ori (sequence partly withheld): f1 bacteriophage origin of replication; arrow indicates direction of (+) strand synthesis
   7106..7435    +  promoter       SV40 promoter: SV40 enhancer and early promoter
   7484..8509    +  CDS            HygR: aminoglycoside phosphotransferase from E. coli; aph(4)-Ia; confers resistance to hygromycin
   8519..8644    +  CDS            ble (fragment): BLE_KLEPN - Experimental evidence at protein level: Swiss-Prot protein existence level 1. Binding protein with a strong affinity to the bleomycin family of antibiotics. Binds to CL990; an antimitotic-antibiotic compound. From Klebsiella pneumoniae.
   8639..8760    +  polyA_signal   SV40 poly(A) signal: SV40 polyadenylation signal
   8831..8853    -  protein_bind   lac operator (fragment): The lac repressor binds to the lac operator to inhibit transcription in E. coli. This inhibition can be relieved by adding lactose or isopropyl-β-D-thiogalactopyranoside (IPTG). lac repressor encoded by lacI
   8857..8887    -  promoter       lac promoter: promoter for the E. coli lac operon
   8902..8923    -  protein_bind   CAP binding site: CAP binding activates transcription in the presence of cAMP. E. coli catabolite activator protein
   8936..9028    -  CDS            lacI (fragment): lac repressor; lacI; The lac repressor binds to the lac operator to inhibit transcription in E. coli. This inhibition can be relieved by adding lactose or isopropyl-β-D-thiogalactopyranoside (IPTG).
   9211..9799    -  rep_origin     ori: high-copy-number ColE1/pMB1/pBR322/pUC origin of replication
   9970..10830   -  CDS            AmpR: β-lactamase; bla; confers resistance to ampicillin, carbenicillin, and related antibiotics
  10831..10935   -  promoter       AmpR promoter: bla
  10983..11117   +  polyA_signal   SV40 poly(A) signal: SV40 polyadenylation signal
  11284..329     +  CDS            nef (fragment) (across the origin): NEF_HV1BR - Experimental evidence at protein level: Swiss-Prot protein existence level 1. Extracellular Nef protein targets CD4(+) T-lymphocytes for apoptosis by interacting with CXCR4 surface receptors (PubMed:14990729). From Human immunodeficiency virus type 1 group M subtype B (isolate BRU/LAI) (HIV-1).
