[The description below was written by a language model from this plasmid's Addgene catalogue record and pLannotate feature annotations shown in this document.]
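Description:
pLEX-PGK-LAMP1-EYFP is an HIV-1-based lentiviral transfer plasmid of about 11.3 kb, built on a pLEX-type backbone, that expresses rat LAMP1 (lysosome-associated membrane glycoprotein 1) fused at its C terminus to EYFP. It is propagated in E. coli through a ColE1/pUC-type origin with ampicillin selection (AmpR). The catalogue lists it as low copy and grown in a recombination-tolerant strain, which is common practice for plasmids carrying repeated LTRs. An f1 origin is also present.

The proviral region runs from a truncated 5' LTR through the Ψ packaging signal with a gag fragment, the Rev response element and the cPPT/CTS, to a ΔU3 self-inactivating 3' LTR followed by a bGH polyadenylation signal. These elements allow the genomic RNA to be packaged, exported and integrated when packaging functions are supplied in trans, while the LTR promoter is disabled after integration. Inside this region, the human PGK promoter drives the LAMP1 coding sequence, followed after a short linker by mammalian codon-optimized EYFP. A WPRE downstream enhances transcript stability and expression. An EM7-driven BleoR (Zeocin) cassette sits in reverse orientation just upstream of the PGK promoter; because EM7 is a bacterial promoter, this marker is expected to function only in bacteria. An SV40 promoter–HygR–SV40 poly(A) cassette lies outside the LTRs, so it would not be carried into transduced cells by the virus.

The construct provides moderate, constitutive labelling of lysosomes and late endosomes for live-cell fluorescence imaging. The associated publication concerns RNA granules being transported over long distances on lysosomes.
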