Addgene plasmid #164215: pLEX-PGK-LAMP1-EYFP
Purpose: pLEX lentivirus backbone expresses EYFP tagged LAMP1 under PGK promoter
Depositing lab: Jennifer Lippincott-Schwartz. Depositing organization: HHMI, Janelia Research Campus. Publication: RNA Granules Hitchhike on Lysosomes for Long-Distance Transport, Using Annexin A11 as a Molecular Tether. Liao YC, Fernandopulle MS, Wang G, Choi H, Hao L, Drerup CM, Patel R, Qamar S, Nixon-Abell J, Shen Y, Meadows W, Vendruscolo M, Knowles TPJ, Nelson M, Czekalska MA, Musteikyte G, Gachechiladze MA, Stephens CA, Pasolli HA, Forrest LR, St George-Hyslop P, Lippincott-Schwartz J, Ward ME. Cell. 2019 Sep 19;179(1):147-164.e20. doi: 10.1016/j.cell.2019.08.050. PubMed 31539493.
Backbone
  Vector backbone: N/A
  Vector type: Lentiviral
Growth in bacteria
  Bacterial resistance: Ampicillin, 100 μg/mL
  Growth temperature: 37°C
  Growth strain: NEB Stable
  Copy number: Low Copy
Gene/Insert
  Gene/Insert name: LAMP1
  Species: R. norvegicus (rat)
  Insert size (bp): 1224
  Entrez Gene: Lamp1 (a.k.a. LGP120)
  Promoter: PGK
  Tag / fusion protein: EYFP (C terminal on insert)
  Cloning method: Gibson Cloning
  Sequencing primers: 5′ PGK F; 3′ WPRE R
Terms and licenses: Academic/Nonprofit Terms; Industry Terms: Not Available to Industry
How to cite: pLEX-PGK-LAMP1-EYFP was a gift from Jennifer Lippincott-Schwartz (Addgene plasmid # 164215 ; http://n2t.net/addgene:164215 ; RRID:Addgene_164215)
